Addgene plasmid #142828: TFORF1695
Purpose: Lentiviral vector for overexpressing transcription factor ORFs with unique 24-bp barcodes. Barcodes facilitate identification of transcription factors in pooled screens.
Depositing lab: Feng Zhang. Depositing organization: Broad Institute. Publication: A transcription factor atlas of directed differentiation. Joung J, Ma S, Tay T, Geiger-Schuller KR, Kirchgatterer PC, Verdine VK, Guo B, Arias-Garcia MA, Allen WE, Singh A, Kuksenko O, Abudayyeh OO, Gootenberg JS, Fu Z, Macrae RK, Buenrostro JD, Regev A, Zhang F. Cell. 2023 Jan 5;186(1):209-229.e26. doi: 10.1016/j.cell.2022.11.026. PubMed 36608654.
Backbone
  Vector backbone: pLX_TRC317
  Backbone manufacturer: Broad Institute Genetic Perturbation Platform
  Backbone size w/o insert (bp): 8264
  Vector type: Mammalian Expression, Lentiviral
  Selectable markers: Puromycin
Growth in bacteria
  Bacterial resistance: Ampicillin, 100 μg/mL
  Growth temperature: 37°C
  Growth strain: NEB Stable
  Copy number: High Copy
Gene/Insert
  Gene/Insert name: ZNF114
  Species: H. sapiens (human)
  Insert size (bp): 1355
  Entrez Gene: ZNF114
  Promoter: EF1a
  Cloning method: Unknown
  Sequencing primers: 5′ GGGTGGAGACTGAAGTTAGGCCAG; 3′ CACATAGCGTAAAAGGAGCAACATAG
Terms and licenses: Academic/Nonprofit Terms; Industry Terms: Not Available to Industry
Depositor comments: NM_153608,XM_017026415,ENST00000595607,ENST00000600687,ENST00000315849 . The transcription factor ORF portion of this plasmid was synthesized by Genewiz. Please test multiple small colonies in case of plasmid recombination. To make this collection available in a timely manner, a portion of this collection was not fully sequenced by Addgene. If an Addgene verified full plasmid sequence is not available, please contact us prior to placing an order to request the full sequence.
How to cite: TFORF1695 was a gift from Feng Zhang (Addgene plasmid # 142828 ; http://n2t.net/addgene:142828 ; RRID:Addgene_142828)
