[The description below was written by a language model from this plasmid's Addgene catalogue record and pLannotate feature annotations shown in this document.]
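Description:
TFORF1695 is a third-generation-style, self-inactivating lentiviral expression plasmid built on the pLX_TRC317 backbone and carrying the human zinc finger protein ZNF114 as its open reading frame. It belongs to a barcoded transcription factor ORF collection in which each clone carries a unique 24-bp barcode, so that the factor delivered to a cell can be identified by sequencing in pooled overexpression screens. In bacteria the plasmid replicates from a high-copy ColE1/pUC-type origin and is selected with ampicillin through the bla gene. An f1 origin and remnants of a lac/lacZα cloning region with T3 and T7 promoters are also present in the backbone. The depositor notes that the plasmid can recombine during propagation, as is common for LTR-containing vectors.

The viral genome is transcribed from an RSV promoter fused to a truncated HIV-1 5' LTR, followed by the Ψ packaging signal with a gag fragment, the RRE for Rev-dependent nuclear export, and a cPPT/CTS element that aids nuclear import. It ends in a ΔU3 3' LTR that inactivates LTR promoter activity after integration, with an SV40 poly(A) signal downstream. Within this unit, an SV40 early promoter drives puromycin N-acetyltransferase for selection of transduced mammalian cells, and a separate EF-1α promoter drives the ZNF114 coding sequence. A WPRE downstream of the ORF enhances transcript stability and expression. The barcode is not annotated in the feature table, which shows only a short U6 promoter-like fragment in the interval between the ORF and the WPRE. The sequenced record of 9,619 nt matches the sum of the stated backbone and insert sizes. The construct is intended for stable ZNF114 overexpression, individually or in pooled directed-differentiation screens.
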