Features (pLannotate 1.2.2; 31 found; start..end, strand, type, name):
      5..231     +  promoter       RSV promoter: Rous sarcoma virus enhancer/promoter
    232..412     +  LTR            5' LTR (truncated): truncated 5' long terminal repeat (LTR) from HIV-1
    459..584     +  misc_feature   HIV-1 Ψ: packaging signal of human immunodeficiency virus type 1
    568..931     +  CDS            HIV-1 gag (fragment): gag protein from human immunodeficiency virus 1; gag
   1077..1310    +  misc_feature   RRE: The Rev response element (RRE) of HIV-1 allows for Rev-dependent mRNA export from the nucleus to the cytoplasm.
   1687..1713    +  CDS            Rev (fragment): human immunodeficiency virus 1 (HIV-1) Rev protein; rev; enhances nuclear export of unspliced and incompletely spliced viral mRNAs
   1720..1743    +  promoter       SV40 promoter (fragment): SV40 early promoter
   1744..1815    +  promoter       SV40 promoter (fragment): SV40 enhancer and early promoter
   1839..1974    +  rep_origin     SV40 ori: SV40 origin of replication
   2020..2616    +  CDS            PuroR (fragment): puromycin N-acetyltransferase; pac from Streptomyces; confers resistance to puromycin
   2665..2782    +  misc_feature   cPPT/CTS: central polypurine tract and central termination sequence of HIV-1
   2847..2913    +  CDS            small t antigen (fragment): SV40 (simian virus 40) small t antigen
   2920..4098    +  promoter       EF-1α promoter: strong constitutive promoter for human elongation factor EF-1α
   4115..5365    +  CDS            ZNF114: ZN114_HUMAN - Experimental evidence at protein level: Swiss-Prot protein existence level 1. May be involved in transcriptional regulation. From Homo sapiens (Human).
   5381..5434    +  promoter       U6 promoter (fragment): RNA polymerase III promoter for human U6 snRNA
   5476..6064    +  misc_feature   WPRE: woodchuck hepatitis virus posttranscriptional regulatory element
   6115..6134    +  misc_feature   cPPT/CTS (fragment): central polypurine tract and central termination sequence of HIV-1
   6136..6369    +  LTR            3' LTR (ΔU3): self-inactivating 3' long terminal repeat (LTR) from HIV-1
   6447..6568    +  polyA_signal   SV40 poly(A) signal: SV40 polyadenylation signal
   6608..6743    +  rep_origin     SV40 ori: SV40 origin of replication
   6764..6782    -  promoter       T7 promoter: promoter for bacteriophage T7 RNA polymerase
   6790..6945    +  CDS            lacZα (fragment): LacZα fragment of β-galactosidase; lacZ fragment
   6950..7378    +  rep_origin     f1 ori (sequence partly withheld): f1 bacteriophage origin of replication; arrow indicates direction of (+) strand synthesis
   7431..7535    +  promoter       AmpR promoter: bla
   7536..8396    +  CDS            AmpR: β-lactamase; bla; confers resistance to ampicillin, carbenicillin, and related antibiotics
   8567..9155    +  rep_origin     ori: high-copy-number ColE1/pMB1/pBR322/pUC origin of replication
   9338..9430    +  CDS            lacI (fragment): lac repressor; lacI; The lac repressor binds to the lac operator to inhibit transcription in E. coli. This inhibition can be relieved by adding lactose or isopropyl-β-D-thiogalactopyranoside (IPTG).
   9443..9464    +  protein_bind   CAP binding site: CAP binding activates transcription in the presence of cAMP. E. coli catabolite activator protein
   9479..9509    +  promoter       lac promoter: promoter for the E. coli lac operon
   9517..9533    +  protein_bind   lac operator: The lac repressor binds to the lac operator to inhibit transcription in E. coli. This inhibition can be relieved by adding lactose or isopropyl-β-D-thiogalactopyranoside (IPTG). lac repressor encoded by lacI
   9578..9596    +  promoter       T3 promoter: promoter for bacteriophage T3 RNA polymerase
>Addgene plasmid #142828 | TFORF1695 | addgene full sequence | sequence record 396027 | Addgene NGS Result
TTAATGTAGTCTTATGCAATACTCTTGTAGTCTTGCAACATGGTAACGATGAGTTAGCAACATGCCTTAC
AAGGAGAGAAAAAGCACCGTGCATGCCGATTGGTGGAAGTAAGGTGGTACGATCGTGCCTTATTAGGAAG
GCAACAGACGGGTCTGACATGGATTGGACGAACCACTGAATTGCCGCATTGCAGAGATATTGTATTTAAG
TGCCTAGCTCGATACATAAACGGGTCTCTCTGGTTAGACCAGATCTGAGCCTGGGAGCTCTCTGGCTAAC
TAGGGAACCCACTGCTTAAGCCTCAATAAAGCTTGCCTTGAGTGCTTCAAGTAGTGTGTGCCCGTCTGTT
GTGTGACTCTGGTAACTAGAGATCCCTCAGACCCTTTTAGTCAGTGTGGAAAATCTCTAGCAGTGGCGCC
CGAACAGGGACTTGAAAGCGAAAGGGAAACCAGAGGAGCTCTCTCGACGCAGGACTCGGCTTGCTGAAGC
GCGCACGGCAAGAGGCGAGGGGCGGCGACTGGTGAGTACGCCAAAAATTTTGACTAGCGGAGGCTAGAAG
GAGAGAGATGGGTGCGAGAGCGTCAGTATTAAGCGGGGGAGAATTAGATCGCGATGGGAAAAAATTCGGT
TAAGGCCAGGGGGAAAGAAAAAATATAAATTAAAACATATAGTATGGGCAAGCAGGGAGCTAGAACGATT
CGCAGTTAATCCTGGCCTGTTAGAAACATCAGAAGGCTGTAGACAAATACTGGGACAGCTACAACCATCC
CTTCAGACAGGATCAGAAGAACTTAGATCATTATATAATACAGTAGCAACCCTCTATTGTGTGCATCAAA
GGATAGAGATAAAAGACACCAAGGAAGCTTTAGACAAGATAGAGGAAGAGCAAAACAAAAGTAAGACCAC
CGCACAGCAAGCGGCCGCTGATCTTCAGACCTGGAGGAGGAGATATGAGGGACAATTGGAGAAGTGAATT
ATATAAATATAAAGTAGTAAAAATTGAACCATTAGGAGTAGCACCCACCAAGGCAAAGAGAAGAGTGGTG
CAGAGAGAAAAAAGAGCAGTGGGAATAGGAGCTTTGTTCCTTGGGTTCTTGGGAGCAGCAGGAAGCACTA
TGGGCGCAGCGTCAATGACGCTGACGGTACAGGCCAGACAATTATTGTCTGGTATAGTGCAGCAGCAGAA
CAATTTGCTGAGGGCTATTGAGGCGCAACAGCATCTGTTGCAACTCACAGTCTGGGGCATCAAGCAGCTC
CAGGCAAGAATCCTGGCTGTGGAAAGATACCTAAAGGATCAACAGCTCCTGGGGATTTGGGGTTGCTCTG
GAAAACTCATTTGCACCACTGCTGTGCCTTGGAATGCTAGTTGGAGTAATAAATCTCTGGAACAGATTTG
GAATCACACGACCTGGATGGAGTGGGACAGAGAAATTAACAATTACACAAGCTTAATACACTCCTTAATT
GAAGAATCGCAAAACCAGCAAGAAAAGAATGAACAAGAATTATTGGAATTAGATAAATGGGCAAGTTTGT
GGAATTGGTTTAACATAACAAATTGGCTGTGGTATATAAAATTATTCATAATGATAGTAGGAGGCTTGGT
AGGTTTAAGAATAGTTTTTGCTGTACTTTCTATAGTGAATAGAGTTAGGCAGGGATATTCACCATTATCG
TTTCAGACCCACCTCCCAACCCCGAGGGGACCCATGCATTGCATCTCAATTAGTCAGCAACCAGGTGTGG
AAAGTCCCCAGGCTCCCCAGCAGGCAGAAGTATGCAAAGCATGCGTCTCAATTAGTCAGCAACCATAGTC
CCGCCCCTAACTCCGCCCATCCCGCCCCTAACTCCGCCCAGTTCCGCCCATTCTCCGCCCCATGGCTGAC
TAATTTTTTTTATTTATGCAGAGGCCGAGGCCGCCTCGGCCTCTGAGCTATTCCAGAAGTAGTGAGGAGG
CTTTTTTGGAGGCCTAGGCTTTTGCAAAAAGCTTTCTAGAGGTACCACCGGAGCTTACCATGACCGAGTA
CAAGCCCACGGTGCGCCTCGCCACCCGCGACGACGTCCCCAGGGCCGTACGCACCCTCGCCGCCGCGTTC
GCCGACTACCCCGCCACGCGCCACACCGTCGATCCGGACCGCCACATCGAGCGGGTCACCGAGCTGCAAG
AACTCTTCCTCACGCGCGTCGGGCTCGACATCGGCAAGGTGTGGGTCGCGGACGACGGCGCCGCCGTGGC
GGTCTGGACCACGCCGGAGAGCGTCGAAGCGGGGGCGGTGTTCGCCGAGATCGGCCCGCGCATGGCCGAG
TTGAGCGGTTCCCGGCTGGCCGCGCAGCAACAGATGGAAGGCCTCCTGGCGCCGCACCGGCCCAAGGAGC
CCGCGTGGTTCCTGGCCACCGTCGGCGTCTCGCCCGACCACCAGGGCAAGGGTCTGGGCAGCGCCGTCGT
GCTCCCCGGAGTGGAGGCGGCCGAGCGCGCCGGGGTGCCCGCCTTCCTGGAGACCTCCGCGCCCCGCAAC
CTCCCCTTCTACGAGCGGCTCGGCTTCACCGTCACCGCCGACGTCGAGGTGCCCGAAGGACCGCGCACCT
GGTGCATGACCCGCAAGCCCGGTGCCAGTTAACGAATTCTAGATCTTGAGACAAATGGCAGTATTCATCC
ACAATTTTAAAAGAAAAGGGGGGATTGGGGGGTACAGTGCAGGGGAAAGAATAGTAGACATAATAGCAAC
AGACATACAAACTAAAGAATTACAAAAACAAATTACAAAAATTCAAAATTTTCGGGTTTATTACAGGGAC
AGCAGAGATCCACTTTGGCGCCGGCTCGAGGCCTGCAGGTGCAAAGATGGATAAAGTTTTAAACAGAGAG
GAATCTTTGCAGCTAATGGACCTTCTAGGTCTTGAAAGGAGTGGGAATTGGCTCCGGTGCCCGTCAGTGG
GCAGAGCGCACATCGCCCACAGTCCCCGAGAAGTTGGGGGGAGGGGTCGGCAATTGAACCGGTGCCTAGA
GAAGGTGGCGCGGGGTAAACTGGGAAAGTGATGTCGTGTACTGGCTCCGCCTTTTTCCCGAGGGTGGGGG
AGAACCGTATATAAGTGCAGTAGTCGCCGTGAACGTTCTTTTTCGCAACGGGTTTGCCGCCAGAACACAG
GTAAGTGCCGTGTGTGGTTCCCGCGGGCCTGGCCTCTTTACGGGTTATGGCCCTTGCGTGCCTTGAATTA
CTTCCACCTGGCTGCAGTACGTGATTCTTGATCCCGAGCTTCGGGTTGGAAGTGGGTGGGAGAGTTCGAG
GCCTTGCGCTTAAGGAGCCCCTTCGCCTCGTGCTTGAGTTGAGGCCTGGCCTGGGCGCTGGGGCCGCCGC
GTGCGAATCTGGTGGCACCTTCGCGCCTGTCTCGCTGCTTTCGATAAGTCTCTAGCCATTTAAAATTTTT
GATGACCTGCTGCGACGCTTTTTTTCTGGCAAGATAGTCTTGTAAATGCGGGCCAAGATCTGCACACTGG
TATTTCGGTTTTTGGGGCCGCGGGCGGCGACGGGGCCCGTGCGTCCCAGCGCACATGTTCGGCGAGGCGG
GGCCTGCGAGCGCGGCCACCGAGAATCGGACGGGGGTAGTCTCAAGCTGGCCGGCCTGCTCTGGTGCCTG
GCCTCGCGCCGCCGTGTATCGCCCCGCCCTGGGCGGCAAGGCTGGCCCGGTCGGCACCAGTTGCGTGAGC
GGAAAGATGGCCGCTTCCCGGCCCTGCTGCAGGGAGCTCAAAATGGAGGACGCGGCGCTCGGGAGAGCGG
GCGGGTGAGTCACCCACACAAAGGAAAAGGGCCTTTCCGTCCTCAGCCGTCGCTTCATGTGACTCCACGG
AGTACCGGGCGCCGTCCAGGCACCTCGATTAGTTCTCGAGCTTTTGGAGTACGTCGTCTTTAGGTTGGGG
GGAGGGGTTTTATGCGATGGAGTTTCCCCACACTGAGTGGGTGGAGACTGAAGTTAGGCCAGCTTGGCAC
TTGATGTAATTCTCCTTGGAATTTGCCCTTTTTGAGTTTGGATCTTGGTTCATTCTCAAGCCTCAGACAG
TGGTTCAAAGTTTTTTTCTTCCATTTCAGGTGTCGTGAGGCTAGCACCGCCACCATGTCCCAGGACTCGG
TGACCTTCGCAGACGTGGCTGTGAACTTCACCAAAGAGGAGTGGACCCTGCTGGACCCAGCTCAGAGGAA
TCTCTACAGAGACGTGATGCTGGAAAATTCTAGGAACTTGGCATTCATAGATTGGGCAACTCCATGTAAA
ACCAAAGACGCAACCCCTCAGCCGGATATTCTTCCTAAAAGAACATTTCCTGAAGCCAACAGAGTGTGTC
TCACGAGCATCAGTTCCCAGCACTCCACATTAAGAGAAGACTGGAGATGCCCCAAAACAGAGGAACCACA
CAGGCAGGGGGTGAATAATGTGAAGCCACCTGCAGTTGCCCCTGAGAAAGATGAATCTCCTGTTAGCATT
TGTGAAGATCATGAAATGAGGAACCACTCTAAACCTACCTGCAGGCTTGTGCCTTCACAGGGAGATTCCA
TAAGACAATGTATCCTAACACGTGACTCAAGTATTTTCAAGTATAATCCTGTCTTAAACGATAGTCAAAA
AACACATGAAAACAACGAAGACGATGGAGTCTTGGGGTGGAACATTCAGTGGGTTCCGTGTGGGAGAAAA
ACAGAGCTGAAATCAAGCACATGGACTGGCAGTCAGAACACTGTGCATCATATACGTGATGAAATTGATA
CGGGGGCCAACAGGCACCAGCGGAATCCATTTGGAAAAGCTTTCCGTGAAGACGGATCCCTTAGGGCACA
CAACACTCATGGTCGAGAGAAAATGTATGATTTTACTCAGTGCGAGAACACCTCCAGAAATAACTCAATT
CACGCCATGCAGATGCAGTTGTATACCGCAGAGACAAACAAGAAGGATTGTCAAACTGGGGCAACCTCTG
CCAACGCTCCAAATTCCGGTTCACACAAGAGTCATTGCACTGGAGAGAAAACCCATAAATGCCCCGAATG
TGGGAGAGCCTTTTTTTATCAGTCATTCCTTATGAGACATATGAAAATTCACACTGGAGAGAAACCGTAT
GAATGTGGGAAATGTGGGAAAGCCTTTAGATATTCCTTACACCTTAATAAACATTTAAGAAAGCATGTTG
TGCAGAAGAAGCCCTACGAATGTGAAGAATGTGGGAAAGTCATTCGGGAGTCCTCAAAATATACACATAT
AAGGAGCCACACTGGAGAGAAACCCTATAAATGTAAGACATGTGGAAAAGACTTTGCAAAGTCGTCAGGA
CTTAAAAAACATCTTAAGACTCACAAAGATGAGAAGCCCTGTGAATAGTAATGAACTAGTCCGTAACTTG
AAAGTATTTCGATTTCTTGGCTTTATATATCTTGTGGAAAGGACGAAGATGGCAAAGGTACACGCACGTG
ACGCGTTAAGTCGACAATCAACCTCTGGATTACAAAATTTGTGAAAGATTGACTGGTATTCTTAACTATG
TTGCTCCTTTTACGCTATGTGGATACGCTGCTTTAATGCCTTTGTATCATGCTATTGCTTCCCGTATGGC
TTTCATTTTCTCCTCCTTGTATAAATCCTGGTTGCTGTCTCTTTATGAGGAGTTGTGGCCCGTTGTCAGG
CAACGTGGCGTGGTGTGCACTGTGTTTGCTGACGCAACCCCCACTGGTTGGGGCATTGCCACCACCTGTC
AGCTCCTTTCCGGGACTTTCGCTTTCCCCCTCCCTATTGCCACGGCGGAACTCATCGCCGCCTGCCTTGC
CCGCTGCTGGACAGGGGCTCGGCTGTTGGGCACTGACAATTCCGTGGTGTTGTCGGGGAAATCATCGTCC
TTTCCTTGGCTGCTCGCCTGTGTTGCCACCTGGATTCTGCGCGGGACGTCCTTCTGCTACGTCCCTTCGG
CCCTCAATCCAGCGGACCTTCCTTCCCGCGGCCTGCTGCCGGCTCTGCGGCCTCTTCCGCGTCTTCGCCT
TCGCCCTCAGACGAGTCGGATCTCCCTTTGGGCCGCCTCCCCGCGTCGACTTTAAGACCAATGACTTACA
AGGCAGCTGTAGATCTTAGCCACTTTTTAAAAGAAAAGGGGGGACTGGAAGGGCTAATTCACTCCCAACG
AAGACAAGATCTGCTTTTTGCTTGTACTGGGTCTCTCTGGTTAGACCAGATCTGAGCCTGGGAGCTCTCT
GGCTAACTAGGGAACCCACTGCTTAAGCCTCAATAAAGCTTGCCTTGAGTGCTTCAAGTAGTGTGTGCCC
GTCTGTTGTGTGACTCTGGTAACTAGAGATCCCTCAGACCCTTTTAGTCAGTGTGGAAAATCTCTAGCAG
TACGTATAGTAGTTCATGTCATCTTATTATTCAGTATTTATAACTTGCAAAGAAATGAATATCAGAGAGT
GAGAGGAACTTGTTTATTGCAGCTTATAATGGTTACAAATAAAGCAATAGCATCACAAATTTCACAAATA
AAGCATTTTTTTCACTGCATTCTAGTTGTGGTTTGTCCAAACTCATCAATGTATCTTATCATGTCTGGCT
CTAGCTATCCCGCCCCTAACTCCGCCCATCCCGCCCCTAACTCCGCCCAGTTCCGCCCATTCTCCGCCCC
ATGGCTGACTAATTTTTTTTATTTATGCAGAGGCCGAGGCCGCCTCGGCCTCTGAGCTATTCCAGAAGTA
GTGAGGAGGCTTTTTTGGAGGCCTAGGGACGTACCCAATTCGCCCTATAGTGAGTCGTATTACGCGCGCT
CACTGGCCGTCGTTTTACAACGTCGTGACTGGGAAAACCCTGGCGTTACCCAACTTAATCGCCTTGCAGC
ACATCCCCCTTTCGCCAGCTGGCGTAATAGCGAAGAGGCCCGCACCGATCGCCCTTCCCAACAGTTGCGC
AGCCTGAATGGCGAATGGG
[124 nt withheld, positions 6950-7073]
C
[91 nt withheld, positions 7075-7165]
A
[49 nt withheld, positions 7167-7215]
CCTTTGACGTTGGAGTCCACGTTCTTT
[37 nt withheld, positions 7243-7279]
ACCCTATCTCGGTCTATTCTTTTGATTTATAAGGGATTTTGCCGATTTCGGCCTATTGGTTAAAAAATGA
GCTGATTTAACAAAAATTTAACGCGAATTTTAACAAAATATTAACGCTTACAATTTAGGTGGCACTTTTC
GGGGAAATGTGCGCGGAACCCCTATTTGTTTATTTTTCTAAATACATTCAAATATGTATCCGCTCATGAG
ACAATAACCCTGATAAATGCTTCAATAATATTGAAAAAGGAAGAGTATGAGTATTCAACATTTCCGTGTC
GCCCTTATTCCCTTTTTTGCGGCATTTTGCCTTCCTGTTTTTGCTCACCCAGAAACGCTGGTGAAAGTAA
AAGATGCTGAAGATCAGTTGGGTGCACGAGTGGGTTACATCGAACTGGATCTCAACAGCGGTAAGATCCT
TGAGAGTTTTCGCCCCGAAGAACGTTTTCCAATGATGAGCACTTTTAAAGTTCTGCTATGTGGCGCGGTA
TTATCCCGTATTGACGCCGGGCAAGAGCAACTCGGTCGCCGCATACACTATTCTCAGAATGACTTGGTTG
AGTACTCACCAGTCACAGAAAAGCATCTTACGGATGGCATGACAGTAAGAGAATTATGCAGTGCTGCCAT
AACCATGAGTGATAACACTGCGGCCAACTTACTTCTGACAACGATCGGAGGACCGAAGGAGCTAACCGCT
TTTTTGCACAACATGGGGGATCATGTAACTCGCCTTGATCGTTGGGAACCGGAGCTGAATGAAGCCATAC
CAAACGACGAGCGTGACACCACGATGCCTGTAGCAATGGCAACAACGTTGCGCAAACTATTAACTGGCGA
ACTACTTACTCTAGCTTCCCGGCAACAATTAATAGACTGGATGGAGGCGGATAAAGTTGCAGGACCACTT
CTGCGCTCGGCCCTTCCGGCTGGCTGGTTTATTGCTGATAAATCTGGAGCCGGTGAGCGTGGGTCTCGCG
GTATCATTGCAGCACTGGGGCCAGATGGTAAGCCCTCCCGTATCGTAGTTATCTACACGACGGGGAGTCA
GGCAACTATGGATGAACGAAATAGACAGATCGCTGAGATAGGTGCCTCACTGATTAAGCATTGGTAACTG
TCAGACCAAGTTTACTCATATATACTTTAGATTGATTTAAAACTTCATTTTTAATTTAAAAGGATCTAGG
TGAAGATCCTTTTTGATAATCTCATGACCAAAATCCCTTAACGTGAGTTTTCGTTCCACTGAGCGTCAGA
CCCCGTAGAAAAGATCAAAGGATCTTCTTGAGATCCTTTTTTTCTGCGCGTAATCTGCTGCTTGCAAACA
AAAAAACCACCGCTACCAGCGGTGGTTTGTTTGCCGGATCAAGAGCTACCAACTCTTTTTCCGAAGGTAA
CTGGCTTCAGCAGAGCGCAGATACCAAATACTGTTCTTCTAGTGTAGCCGTAGTTAGGCCACCACTTCAA
GAACTCTGTAGCACCGCCTACATACCTCGCTCTGCTAATCCTGTTACCAGTGGCTGCTGCCAGTGGCGAT
AAGTCGTGTCTTACCGGGTTGGACTCAAGACGATAGTTACCGGATAAGGCGCAGCGGTCGGGCTGAACGG
GGGGTTCGTGCACACAGCCCAGCTTGGAGCGAACGACCTACACCGAACTGAGATACCTACAGCGTGAGCT
ATGAGAAAGCGCCACGCTTCCCGAAGGGAGAAAGGCGGACAGGTATCCGGTAAGCGGCAGGGTCGGAACA
GGAGAGCGCACGAGGGAGCTTCCAGGGGGAAACGCCTGGTATCTTTATAGTCCTGTCGGGTTTCGCCACC
TCTGACTTGAGCGTCGATTTTTGTGATGCTCGTCAGGGGGGCGGAGCCTATGGAAAAACGCCAGCAACGC
GGCCTTTTTACGGTTCCTGGCCTTTTGCTGGCCTTTTGCTCACATGTTCTTTCCTGCGTTATCCCCTGAT
TCTGTGGATAACCGTATTACCGCCTTTGAGTGAGCTGATACCGCTCGCCGCAGCCGAACGACCGAGCGCA
GCGAGTCAGTGAGCGAGGAAGCGGAAGAGCGCCCAATACGCAAACCGCCTCTCCCCGCGCGTTGGCCGAT
TCATTAATGCAGCTGGCACGACAGGTTTCCCGACTGGAAAGCGGGCAGTGAGCGCAACGCAATTAATGTG
AGTTAGCTCACTCATTAGGCACCCCAGGCTTTACACTTTATGCTTCCGGCTCGTATGTTGTGTGGAATTG
TGAGCGGATAACAATTTCACACAGGAAACAGCTATGACCATGATTACGCCAAGCGCGCAATTAACCCTCA
CTAAAGGGAACAAAAGCTGGAGCTGCAAGC
