>Addgene plasmid #142828 | TFORF1695 | depositor partial sequence | sequence record 280622 | Insert
ACCGCCACCATGTCCCAGGACTCGGTGACCTTCGCAGACGTGGCTGTGAACTTCACCAAAGAGGAGTGGA
CCCTGCTGGACCCAGCTCAGAGGAATCTCTACAGAGACGTGATGCTGGAAAATTCTAGGAACTTGGCATT
CATAGATTGGGCAACTCCATGTAAAACCAAAGACGCAACCCCTCAGCCGGATATTCTTCCTAAAAGAACA
TTTCCTGAAGCCAACAGAGTGTGTCTCACGAGCATCAGTTCCCAGCACTCCACATTAAGAGAAGACTGGA
GATGCCCCAAAACAGAGGAACCACACAGGCAGGGGGTGAATAATGTGAAGCCACCTGCAGTTGCCCCTGA
GAAAGATGAATCTCCTGTTAGCATTTGTGAAGATCATGAAATGAGGAACCACTCTAAACCTACCTGCAGG
CTTGTGCCTTCACAGGGAGATTCCATAAGACAATGTATCCTAACACGTGACTCAAGTATTTTCAAGTATA
ATCCTGTCTTAAACGATAGTCAAAAAACACATGAAAACAACGAAGACGATGGAGTCTTGGGGTGGAACAT
TCAGTGGGTTCCGTGTGGGAGAAAAACAGAGCTGAAATCAAGCACATGGACTGGCAGTCAGAACACTGTG
CATCATATACGTGATGAAATTGATACGGGGGCCAACAGGCACCAGCGGAATCCATTTGGAAAAGCTTTCC
GTGAAGACGGATCCCTTAGGGCACACAACACTCATGGTCGAGAGAAAATGTATGATTTTACTCAGTGCGA
GAACACCTCCAGAAATAACTCAATTCACGCCATGCAGATGCAGTTGTATACCGCAGAGACAAACAAGAAG
GATTGTCAAACTGGGGCAACCTCTGCCAACGCTCCAAATTCCGGTTCACACAAGAGTCATTGCACTGGAG
AGAAAACCCATAAATGCCCCGAATGTGGGAGAGCCTTTTTTTATCAGTCATTCCTTATGAGACATATGAA
AATTCACACTGGAGAGAAACCGTATGAATGTGGGAAATGTGGGAAAGCCTTTAGATATTCCTTACACCTT
AATAAACATTTAAGAAAGCATGTTGTGCAGAAGAAGCCCTACGAATGTGAAGAATGTGGGAAAGTCATTC
GGGAGTCCTCAAAATATACACATATAAGGAGCCACACTGGAGAGAAACCCTATAAATGTAAGACATGTGG
AAAAGACTTTGCAAAGTCGTCAGGACTTAAAAAACATCTTAAGACTCACAAAGATGAGAAGCCCTGTGAA
TAGTAATGAACTAGTCCGTAACTTGAAAGTATTTCGATTTCTTGGCTTTATATATCTTGTGGAAAGGACG
AAGATGGCAAAGGTACACGCACGTG
