>Addgene plasmid #142828 | TFORF1695 | depositor partial sequence | sequence record 280623 | Barcode
AGATGGCAAAGGTACACGCACGTG
